Addgene plasmid #85912: AB.pCCL.sin.cPPT.GFP.miR-887-3p.sensor.PGK.dNGFR.WPRE
Purpose: Sensor Plasmid
Depositing lab: Brian Brown. Depositing organization: Icahn School of Medicine at Mount Sinai. Publication: High-throughput assessment of microRNA activity and function using microRNA sensor and decoy libraries. Mullokandov G, Baccarini A, Ruzo A, Jayaprakash AD, Tung N, Israelow B, Evans MJ, Sachidanandam R, Brown BD. Nat Methods. 2012 Jul 1;9(8):840-6. doi: 10.1038/nmeth.2078. PubMed 22751203.
Backbone
  Vector backbone: AB.pCCL.sin.cPPT.GFP.PGK.dNGFR.WPRE
  Backbone size w/o insert (bp): 9309
  Total vector size (bp): 9480
  Vector type: Lentiviral
  Selectable markers: eGFP , NGFR
Growth in bacteria
  Bacterial resistance: Ampicillin, 100 μg/mL
  Growth temperature: 37°C
  Growth strain: NEB Stable
  Copy number: High Copy
Gene/Insert
  Gene/Insert name: miR-887-3p Sensor
  Species: H. sapiens (human)
  Insert size (bp): 171
  Entrez Gene: MIR887 (a.k.a. MIRN887, hsa-mir-887)
  Promoter: PGK
  Cloning method: Restriction Enzyme; 5′ cloning site NheI (not destroyed); 3′ cloning site AgeI (not destroyed)
  Sequencing primers: 5′ AACAGACATACAAACTAAAG
Terms and licenses: Academic/Nonprofit Terms; Industry Terms: Not Available to Industry
How to cite: AB.pCCL.sin.cPPT.GFP.miR-887-3p.sensor.PGK.dNGFR.WPRE was a gift from Brian Brown (Addgene plasmid # 85912 ; http://n2t.net/addgene:85912 ; RRID:Addgene_85912)
