[The description below was written by a language model from this plasmid's Addgene catalogue record and pLannotate feature annotations shown in this document.]
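Description:
AB.pCCL.sin.cPPT.GFP.miR-887-3p.sensor.PGK.dNGFR.WPRE is a third-generation-style, self-inactivating HIV-1 lentiviral transfer plasmid that acts as a fluorescent reporter of human miR-887-3p activity. It is maintained in E. coli through a high-copy ColE1/pUC origin with ampicillin resistance. It also retains an f1 origin, an SV40 origin and remnants of a lac/pBluescript-type cloning backbone. The viral genome is transcribed from a chimeric CMV enhancer/promoter fused to a truncated 5' LTR. This is followed by the Ψ packaging signal with a gag fragment, the RRE, the cPPT/CTS, WPRE and a ΔU3 3' LTR, so the integrated provirus lacks LTR promoter activity.

The payload is a bidirectional expression unit. The human PGK promoter drives a truncated, signalling-deficient low-affinity NGF receptor (dNGFR) in the sense of the viral genome, upstream of WPRE. An adjoining minimal CMV promoter points the opposite way and drives EGFP, which terminates at an antisense SV40 polyadenylation signal. The catalogue lists PGK as the promoter for the insert, which fits this shared promoter arrangement. The 171 bp sensor insert, cloned between NheI and AgeI, is not annotated in the feature table. It most plausibly lies in the unannotated stretch between the EGFP coding sequence and its poly(A) signal, that is, in the GFP 3' UTR, although the record does not state its position or composition.

In transduced cells, active miR-887-3p would be expected to suppress GFP while leaving dNGFR unaffected. The surface marker therefore serves as an internal control for transduction and transcription. The associated work used such constructs in sensor libraries for high-throughput measurement of microRNA activity. The sequenced record (9,464 nt) is slightly shorter than the stated total size of 9,480 bp.
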