Features (pLannotate 1.2.2; 34 found; start..end, strand, type, name):
      1..720     +  CDS            EGFP: the original enhanced GFP (Yang et al., 1996) mammalian codon-optimized
    950..969     +  misc_feature   MCS (fragment): pBluescript multiple cloning site
    997..1131    -  polyA_signal   SV40 poly(A) signal: SV40 polyadenylation signal
   1154..1238    -  CDS            large T antigen (fragment): large T antigen from SV40 (simian virus 40)
   1268..1385    -  misc_feature   cPPT/CTS: central polypurine tract and central termination sequence of HIV-1
   1404..1504    -  CDS            Rev (fragment): human immunodeficiency virus 1 (HIV-1) Rev protein; rev; enhances nuclear export of unspliced and incompletely spliced viral mRNAs
   1881..2114    -  misc_feature   RRE: The Rev response element (RRE) of HIV-1 allows for Rev-dependent mRNA export from the nucleus to the cytoplasm.
   2260..2623    -  CDS            HIV-1 gag (fragment): gag protein from human immunodeficiency virus 1; gag
   2607..2732    -  misc_feature   HIV-1 Ψ: packaging signal of human immunodeficiency virus type 1
   2779..2959    -  LTR            5' LTR (truncated): truncated 5' long terminal repeat (LTR) from HIV-1
   2974..3177    -  promoter       CMV promoter: human cytomegalovirus (CMV) immediate early promoter
   3178..3557    -  enhancer       CMV enhancer: human cytomegalovirus immediate early enhancer
   3658..3676    -  promoter       T3 promoter: promoter for bacteriophage T3 RNA polymerase
   3721..3737    -  protein_bind   lac operator: The lac repressor binds to the lac operator to inhibit transcription in E. coli. This inhibition can be relieved by adding lactose or isopropyl-β-D-thiogalactopyranoside (IPTG). lac repressor encoded by lacI
   3745..3775    -  promoter       lac promoter: promoter for the E. coli lac operon
   3790..3811    -  protein_bind   CAP binding site: CAP binding activates transcription in the presence of cAMP. E. coli catabolite activator protein
   3824..3916    -  CDS            lacI (fragment): lac repressor; lacI; The lac repressor binds to the lac operator to inhibit transcription in E. coli. This inhibition can be relieved by adding lactose or isopropyl-β-D-thiogalactopyranoside (IPTG).
   4099..4687    -  rep_origin     ori: high-copy-number ColE1/pMB1/pBR322/pUC origin of replication
   4858..5718    -  CDS            AmpR: β-lactamase; bla; confers resistance to ampicillin, carbenicillin, and related antibiotics
   5719..5823    -  promoter       AmpR promoter: bla
   5876..6304    -  rep_origin     f1 ori (sequence partly withheld): f1 bacteriophage origin of replication; arrow indicates direction of (+) strand synthesis
   6309..6464    -  CDS            lacZα (fragment): LacZα fragment of β-galactosidase; lacZ fragment
   6472..6490    +  promoter       T7 promoter: promoter for bacteriophage T7 RNA polymerase
   6511..6646    -  rep_origin     SV40 ori: SV40 origin of replication
   6686..6807    -  polyA_signal   SV40 poly(A) signal: SV40 polyadenylation signal
   6879..7112    -  LTR            3' LTR (ΔU3): self-inactivating 3' long terminal repeat (LTR) from HIV-1
   7114..7182    -  CDS            nef (fragment): NEF_HV1Z2 - Experimental evidence at protein level: Swiss-Prot protein existence level 1. Extracellular Nef protein targets CD4(+) T-lymphocytes for apoptosis by interacting with CXCR4 surface receptors. From Human immunodeficiency virus type 1 group M subtype D (isolate Z2/CDC-Z34) (HIV-1).
   7199..7787    -  misc_feature   WPRE: woodchuck hepatitis virus posttranscriptional regulatory element
   7801..7819    -  misc_feature   MCS (fragment): pUC18/19 multiple cloning site
   7822..8649    -  CDS            NGFR (fragment): TNR16_HUMAN - Also known as TNFRSF16. Experimental evidence at protein level: Swiss-Prot protein existence level 1. Low affinity receptor which can bind to NGF, BDNF, NTF3, and NTF4. Forms a heterodimeric receptor with SORCS2 that binds the precursor forms of NGF, BDNF and NTF3 with high affinity, and has much lower affinity for mature NGF and BDNF (PubMed:24908487). Plays an important role in differentiation and survival of specific neuronal populations during development (By similarity). Can mediate cell survival as well as cell death of neural cells. Plays a role in the inactivation of RHOA
   8764..8788    -  misc_feature   MCS (fragment): pBluescript multiple cloning site
   8791..9301    -  promoter       hPGK promoter: human phosphoglycerate kinase 1 promoter
   9304..9327    +  misc_feature   MCS (fragment): pBluescript multiple cloning site
   9329..9367    +  promoter       minimal CMV promoter: human cytomegalovirus (CMV) immediate early promoter
>Addgene plasmid #85912 | AB.pCCL.sin.cPPT.GFP.miR-887-3p.sensor.PGK.dNGFR.WPRE | addgene full sequence | sequence record 170023 | Addgene NGS Result
ATGGTGAGCAAGGGCGAGGAGCTGTTCACCGGGGTGGTGCCCATCCTGGTCGAGCTGGACGGCGACGTAA
ACGGCCACAAGTTCAGCGTGTCCGGCGAGGGCGAGGGCGATGCCACCTACGGCAAGCTGACCCTGAAGTT
CATCTGCACCACCGGCAAGCTGCCCGTGCCCTGGCCCACCCTCGTGACCACCCTGACCTACGGCGTGCAG
TGCTTCAGCCGCTACCCCGACCACATGAAGCAGCACGACTTCTTCAAGTCCGCCATGCCCGAAGGCTACG
TCCAGGAGCGCACCATCTTCTTCAAGGACGACGGCAACTACAAGACCCGCGCCGAGGTGAAGTTCGAGGG
CGACACCCTGGTGAACCGCATCGAGCTGAAGGGCATCGACTTCAAGGAGGACGGCAACATCCTGGGGCAC
AAGCTGGAGTACAACTACAACAGCCACAACGTCTATATCATGGCCGACAAGCAGAAGAACGGCATCAAGG
TGAACTTCAAGATCCGCCACAACATCGAGGACGGCAGCGTGCAGCTCGCCGACCACTACCAGCAGAACAC
CCCCATCGGCGACGGCCCCGTGCTGCTGCCCGACAACCACTACCTGAGCACCCAGTCCGCCCTGAGCAAA
GACCCCAACGAGAAGCGCGATCACATGGTCCTGCTGGAGTTCGTGACCGCCGCCGGGATCACTCTCGGCA
TGGACGAGCTGTACAAGTAAAGCGGCCGCGTCGAGAGATGGGGGAGGCTAACTGAGCTAGCCGACCTTAA
CTGGGGAGTACCAATCGTCGTAGCCCTCGGGATGGCGCCCGTTCACCCTCGGGATGGCGCCCGTTCACCC
TCGGGATGGCGCCCGTTCACCCTCGGGATGGCGCCCGTTCACCCTCGGGATGGCGCCCGTTCACCCTCGG
GATGGCGCCCGTTCACACCGGTACTAGCTTAGTCATGCACCGGGCTGCAGGAATTCGATGACAGGCGCAG
CTTCCGAGGGATTTGAGATCCAGACATGATAAGATACATTGATGAGTTTGGACAAACCAAAACTAGAATG
CAGTGAAAAAAATGCCTTATTTGTGAAATTTGTGATGCTATTGCCTTATTTGTAACCATTATAAGCTGCA
ATAAACAAGTTAACAACAACAATTGCATTCATTTTATGTTTCAGGTTCAGGGGGAGGTGTGGGAGGTTTT
TTAAAGCAAGTAAAACCTCTACAAATGTGGTATGGCTGATTATGATCAGATCTCTCGAGGCTAGTCTCGT
GATCGATAAAATTTTGAATTTTTGTAATTTGTTTTTGTAATTCTTTAGTTTGTATGTCTGTTGCTATTAT
GTCTACTATTCTTTCCCCTGCACTGTACCCCCCAATCCCCCCTTTTCTTTTAAAAGTTAACCGATACCGT
CGAGATCCGTTCACTAATCGAATGGATCTGTCTCTGTCTCTCTCTCCACCTTCTTCTTCTATTCCTTCGG
GCCTGTCGGGTCCCCTCGGGGTTGGGAGGTGGGTCTGAAACGATAATGGTGAATATCCCTGCCTAACTCT
ATTCACTATAGAAAGTACAGCAAAAACTATTCTTAAACCTACCAAGCCTCCTACTATCATTATGAATAAT
TTTATATACCACAGCCAATTTGTTATGTTAAACCAATTCCACAAACTTGCCCATTTATCTAATTCCAATA
ATTCTTGTTCATTCTTTTCTTGCTGGTTTTGCGATTCTTCAATTAAGGAGTGTATTAAGCTTGTGTAATT
GTTAATTTCTCTGTCCCACTCCATCCAGGTCGTGTGATTCCAAATCTGTTCCAGAGATTTATTACTCCAA
CTAGCATTCCAAGGCACAGCAGTGGTGCAAATGAGTTTTCCAGAGCAACCCCAAATCCCCAGGAGCTGTT
GATCCTTTAGGTATCTTTCCACAGCCAGGATTCTTGCCTGGAGCTGCTTGATGCCCCAGACTGTGAGTTG
CAACAGATGCTGTTGCGCCTCAATAGCCCTCAGCAAATTGTTCTGCTGCTGCACTATACCAGACAATAAT
TGTCTGGCCTGTACCGTCAGCGTCATTGACGCTGCGCCCATAGTGCTTCCTGCTGCTCCCAAGAACCCAA
GGAACAAAGCTCCTATTCCCACTGCTCTTTTTTCTCTCTGCACCACTCTTCTCTTTGCCTTGGTGGGTGC
TACTCCTAATGGTTCAATTTTTACTACTTTATATTTATATAATTCACTTCTCCAATTGTCCCTCATATCT
CCTCCTCCAGGTCTGAAGATCAGCGGCCGCTTGCTGTGCGGTGGTCTTACTTTTGTTTTGCTCTTCCTCT
ATCTTGTCTAAAGCTTCCTTGGTGTCTTTTATCTCTATCCTTTGATGCACACAATAGAGGGTTGCTACTG
TATTATATAATGATCTAAGTTCTTCTGATCCTGTCTGAAGGGATGGTTGTAGCTGTCCCAGTATTTGTCT
ACAGCCTTCTGATGTTTCTAACAGGCCAGGATTAACTGCGAATCGTTCTAGCTCCCTGCTTGCCCATACT
ATATGTTTTAATTTATATTTTTTCTTTCCCCCTGGCCTTAACCGAATTTTTTCCCATCGCGATCTAATTC
TCCCCCGCTTAATACTGACGCTCTCGCACCCATCTCTCTCCTTCTAGCCTCCGCTAGTCAAAATTTTTGG
CGTACTCACCAGTCGCCGCCCCTCGCCTCTTGCCGTGCGCGCTTCAGCAAGCCGAGTCCTGCGTCGAGAG
AGCTCCTCTGGTTTCCCTTTCGCTTTCAAGTCCCTGTTCGGGCGCCACTGCTAGAGATTTTCCACACTGA
CTAAAAGGGTCTGAGGGATCTCTAGTTACCAGAGTCACACAACAGACGGGCACACACTACTTGAAGCACT
CAAGGCAAGCTTTATTGAGGCTTAAGCAGTGGGTTCCCTAGTTAGCCAGAGAGCTCCCAGGCTCAGATCT
GGTCTAACCAGAGAGACCCCGGTTCACTAAACGAGCTCTGCTTATATAGACCTCCCACCGTACACGCCTA
CCGCCCATTTGCGTCAATGGGGCGGAGTTGTTACGACATTTTGGAAAGTCCCGTTGATTTTGGTGCCAAA
ACAAACTCCCATTGACGTCAATGGGGTGGAGACTTGGAAATCCCCGTGAGTCAAACCGCTATCCACGCCC
ATTGATGTACTGCCAAAACCGCATCACCATGGTAATAGCGATGACTAATACGTAGATGTACTGCCAAGTA
GGAAAGTCCCATAAGGTCATGTACTGGGCATAATGCCAGGCGGGCCATTTACCGTCATTGACGTCAATAG
GGGGCGTACTTGGCATATGATACACTTGATGTACTGCCAAGTGGGCAGTTTACCGTAAATACTCCACCCA
TTGACGTCAATGGAAAGTCCCTATTGGCGTTACTATGGGAACATACGTCATTATTGACGTCAATGGGCGG
GGGTCGTTGGGCGGTCAGCCAGGCGGGCCATTTACCGTAAGTTATGTAACGCGGAACTCCATATATGGGC
TATGAACTAATGACCCCGTAATTGATTACTATTAATAACTAGTCAATAATCAATGTCAACATGGCGGTAA
TGTTGGACATGAGCCAATATAAATGTACATATTATGATATGGATACAACGTATGCAATGGCCAAGCTTGC
AGCTCCAGCTTTTGTTCCCTTTAGTGAGGGTTAATTGCGCGCTTGGCGTAATCATGGTCATAGCTGTTTC
CTGTGTGAAATTGTTATCCGCTCACAATTCCACACAACATACGAGCCGGAAGCATAAAGTGTAAAGCCTG
GGGTGCCTAATGAGTGAGCTAACTCACATTAATTGCGTTGCGCTCACTGCCCGCTTTCCAGTCGGGAAAC
CTGTCGTGCCAGCTGCATTAATGAATCGGCCAACGCGCGGGGAGAGGCGGTTTGCGTATTGGGCGCTCTT
CCGCTTCCTCGCTCACTGACTCGCTGCGCTCGGTCGTTCGGCTGCGGCGAGCGGTATCAGCTCACTCAAA
GGCGGTAATACGGTTATCCACAGAATCAGGGGATAACGCAGGAAAGAACATGTGAGCAAAAGGCCAGCAA
AAGGCCAGGAACCGTAAAAAGGCCGCGTTGCTGGCGTTTTTCCATAGGCTCCGCCCCCCTGACGAGCATC
ACAAAAATCGACGCTCAAGTCAGAGGTGGCGAAACCCGACAGGACTATAAAGATACCAGGCGTTTCCCCC
TGGAAGCTCCCTCGTGCGCTCTCCTGTTCCGACCCTGCCGCTTACCGGATACCTGTCCGCCTTTCTCCCT
TCGGGAAGCGTGGCGCTTTCTCATAGCTCACGCTGTAGGTATCTCAGTTCGGTGTAGGTCGTTCGCTCCA
AGCTGGGCTGTGTGCACGAACCCCCCGTTCAGCCCGACCGCTGCGCCTTATCCGGTAACTATCGTCTTGA
GTCCAACCCGGTAAGACACGACTTATCGCCACTGGCAGCAGCCACTGGTAACAGGATTAGCAGAGCGAGG
TATGTAGGCGGTGCTACAGAGTTCTTGAAGTGGTGGCCTAACTACGGCTACACTAGAAGAACAGTATTTG
GTATCTGCGCTCTGCTGAAGCCAGTTACCTTCGGAAAAAGAGTTGGTAGCTCTTGATCCGGCAAACAAAC
CACCGCTGGTAGCGGTGGTTTTTTTGTTTGCAAGCAGCAGATTACGCGCAGAAAAAAAGGATCTCAAGAA
GATCCTTTGATCTTTTCTACGGGGTCTGACGCTCAGTGGAACGAAAACTCACGTTAAGGGATTTTGGTCA
TGAGATTATCAAAAAGGATCTTCACCTAGATCCTTTTAAATTAAAAATGAAGTTTTAAATCAATCTAAAG
TATATATGAGTAAACTTGGTCTGACAGTTACCAATGCTTAATCAGTGAGGCACCTATCTCAGCGATCTGT
CTATTTCGTTCATCCATAGTTGCCTGACTCCCCGTCGTGTAGATAACTACGATACGGGAGGGCTTACCAT
CTGGCCCCAGTGCTGCAATGATACCGCGAGACCCACGCTCACCGGCTCCAGATTTATCAGCAATAAACCA
GCCAGCCGGAAGGGCCGAGCGCAGAAGTGGTCCTGCAACTTTATCCGCCTCCATCCAGTCTATTAATTGT
TGCCGGGAAGCTAGAGTAAGTAGTTCGCCAGTTAATAGTTTGCGCAACGTTGTTGCCATTGCTACAGGCA
TCGTGGTGTCACGCTCGTCGTTTGGTATGGCTTCATTCAGCTCCGGTTCCCAACGATCAAGGCGAGTTAC
ATGATCCCCCATGTTGTGCAAAAAAGCGGTTAGCTCCTTCGGTCCTCCGATCGTTGTCAGAAGTAAGTTG
GCCGCAGTGTTATCACTCATGGTTATGGCAGCACTGCATAATTCTCTTACTGTCATGCCATCCGTAAGAT
GCTTTTCTGTGACTGGTGAGTACTCAACCAAGTCATTCTGAGAATAGTGTATGCGGCGACCGAGTTGCTC
TTGCCCGGCGTCAATACGGGATAATACCGCGCCACATAGCAGAACTTTAAAAGTGCTCATCATTGGAAAA
CGTTCTTCGGGGCGAAAACTCTCAAGGATCTTACCGCTGTTGAGATCCAGTTCGATGTAACCCACTCGTG
CACCCAACTGATCTTCAGCATCTTTTACTTTCACCAGCGTTTCTGGGTGAGCAAAAACAGGAAGGCAAAA
TGCCGCAAAAAAGGGAATAAGGGCGACACGGAAATGTTGAATACTCATACTCTTCCTTTTTCAATATTAT
TGAAGCATTTATCAGGGTTATTGTCTCATGAGCGGATACATATTTGAATGTATTTAGAAAAATAAACAAA
TAGGGGTTCCGCGCACATTTCCCCGAAAAGTGCCACCTAAATTGTAAGCGTTAATATTTTGTTAAAATTC
GCGTTAAATTTTTGTTAAATCAGCTCATTTTTTAACCAATAGGCCGAAATCGGCAAAATCCCTTATAAAT
CAAAAGAATAGACCGAGATAGGGT
[37 nt withheld, positions 5975-6011]
AAAGAACGTGGACTCCAACGTCAAAGG
[49 nt withheld, positions 6039-6087]
T
[91 nt withheld, positions 6089-6179]
G
[124 nt withheld, positions 6181-6304]
CCCATTCGCCATTCAGGCTGCGCAACTGTTGGGAAGGGCGATCGGTGCGGGCCTCTTCGCTATTACGCCA
GCTGGCGAAAGGGGGATGTGCTGCAAGGCGATTAAGTTGGGTAACGCCAGGGTTTTCCCAGTCACGACGT
TGTAAAACGACGGCCAGTGAGCGCGCGTAATACGACTCACTATAGGGCGAATTGGGTACGTCCCTAGGCC
TCCAAAAAAGCCTCCTCACTACTTCTGGAATAGCTCAGAGGCCGAGGCGGCCTCGGCCTCTGCATAAATA
AAAAAAATTAGTCAGCCATGGGGCGGAGAATGGGCGGAACTGGGCGGAGTTAGGGGCGGGATGGGCGGAG
TTAGGGGCGGGATAGCTAGAGCCAGACATGATAAGATACATTGATGAGTTTGGACAAACCACAACTAGAA
TGCAGTGAAAAAAATGCTTTATTTGTGAAATTTGTGATGCTATTGCTTTATTTGTAACCATTATAAGCTG
CAATAAACAAGTTCCTCTCACTCTCTGATATTCATTTCTTTGCAAGTTATAAATACTGAATAATAAGATG
ACATGAACTACTACTGCTAGAGATTTTCCACACTGACTAAAAGGGTCTGAGGGATCTCTAGTTACCAGAG
TCACACAACAGACGGGCACACACTACTTGAAGCACTCAAGGCAAGCTTTATTGAGGCTTAAGCAGTGGGT
TCCCTAGTTAGCCAGAGAGCTCCCAGGCTCAGATCTGGTCTAACCAGAGAGACCCAGTACAAGCAAAAAG
CAGATCTTGTCTTCGTTGGGAGTGAATTAGCCCTTCCAGTCCCCCCTTTTCTTTTAAAAAGTGGCTAAGA
TCTACAGCTGCCTTGTAAGTCATTGGTCTTAAAGGTACCGAGCTCGAATTCCAGGCGGGGAGGCGGCCCA
AAGGGAGATCCGACTCGTCTGAGGGCGAAGGCGAAGACGCGGAAGAGGCCGCAGAGCCGGCAGCAGGCCG
CGGGAAGGAAGGTCCGCTGGATTGAGGGCCGAAGGGACGTAGCAGAAGGACGTCCCGCGCAGAATCCAGG
TGGCAACACAGGCGAGCAGCCATGGAAAGGACGTCAGCTTCCCCGACAACACCACGGAATTGTCAGTGCC
CAACAGCCGAGCCCCTGTCCAGCAGCGGGCAAGGCAGGCGGCGATGAGTTCCGCCGTGGCAATAGGGAGG
GGGAAAGCGAAAGTCCCGGAAAGGAGCTGACAGGTGGTGGCAATGCCCCAACCAGTGGGGGTTGCGTCAG
CAAACACAGTGCACACCACGCCACGTTGCCTGACAACGGGCCACAACTCCTCATAAAGAGACAGCAACCA
GGATTTATACAAGGAGGAGAAAATGAAAGCCATACGGGAAGCAATAGCATGATACAAAGGCATTAAAGCA
GCGTATCCACATAGCGTAAAAGGAGCAACATAGTTAAGAATACCAGTCAATCTTTCACAAATTTTGTAAT
CCAGAGGTTGATTGTCGACTCTAGACTCGACTCTAGAGGATCCCCCTGTTCCACCTCTTGAAGGCTATGT
AGGCCACAAGGCCCACAACCACAGCAGCCAGGATGGAGCAATAGACAGGGATGAGGTTGTCGGTGGTGCC
TCGGGTCACCACGGGCTGGGAGCTGCCCATCACTGTGGTCACCACACCTGCCACCGTGCTGGCTATGAGG
TCTTGTTCTGGAGGTGCCTCAGGCTCCTGGGTGCTGGGGGCTGTGCTGTCCGAGCCCTCTGGGGGTGTGG
ACCGTGTAATCCAACGGCCAGGGATCTCCTCGCACTCGGCGTCGGCCCAGCGTGTGCACTCGCGGAGCTG
GCGCTCGGTGTCCTCGCACACGGTGCAGGGCAGGCACGGGTCCACGTGGTTGGCCTCGTCGGAATACGTG
CCGTCGGGGCACTCCTCGCACACGGTGTTCTGCTTGTCCTGGCAGGAGAACACGAGGCCCGAGCCCGCCT
CGCACACGCGGCACGCCTCGCAGCGCCCAGTCGTCTCATCCTGGTAGTAGCCGTAGGCGCAGCGGCACAC
GGCGTCGTCGGCCTCCACGCACGGCGCCGACATGCTCTGGAGCCCCACGCACTCGGTGCACGGCTTGCAC
GGCTCGGTCGCGCTCACCACGTCGGAGAACGTCACGCTGTCCAGGCAGGGCTCACACACGGTCTGGTTGG
CTCCACAAGGCTGGGCCACACCCTCGCCCAGGTTGCAGGCTTTGCAGCACTCACCGCTGTGTGTGTACAG
GCCTGTGGGGCATGCCTCCTTGGCACCTCCAAGGGACACCCCCAGAAGCAGCAACAGCAGCAGGCGCGGC
CCGTCCATGGCGCGGCCGGTGGCACCTGCCCCCATCGCCCGCCTCCCGCGGCAGCGCTCGACTTCCAGCT
CGGTCCGCTTTGCGGACTGATGGGGCTGCGCTGCGCTGCGCTCCAGCGCCCCCCCTGCCCGCCGGAGCTG
GCCGCGGCCCGAATTCCTGCAGCCCGGGGGATCCCCCTGGGGAGAGAGGTCGGTGATTCGGTCAACGAGG
GAGCCGACTGCCGACGTGCGCTCCGGAGGCTTGCAGAATGCGGAACACCGCGCGGGCAGGAACAGGGCCC
ACACTACCGCCCCACACCCCGCCTCCCGCACCGCCCCTTCCCGGCCGCTGCTCTCGGCGCGCCCTGCTGA
GCAGCCGCTATTGGCCACAGCCCATCGCGGTCGGCGCGCTGCCATTGCTCCCTGGCGCTGTCCGTCTGCG
AGGGTACTAGTGAGACGTGCGGCTTCCGTTTGTCACGTCCGGCACGCCGCGAACCGCAAGGAACCTTCCC
GACTTAGGGGCGGAGCAGGAAGCGTCGCCGGGGGGCCCACAAGGGTAGCGGCGAAGATCCGGGTGACGCT
GCGAACGGACGTGAAGAATGTGCGAGACCCAGGGTCGGCGCCGCTGCGTTTCCCGGAACCACGCCCAGAG
CAGCCGCGTCCCTGCGCAAACCCAGGGCTGCCTTGGAAAAGGCGCAACCCCAACCCCGTGGAATTCGATA
TCAAGCTTCTCGAGGGTAGGCGTGTACGGTGGGAGGCCTATATAAGCAGAGCTCGTTTAGTGAACCGTCA
GATCGCCTGGAGACGCCATCCACGCTGTTTTGACCTCCATAGAAGACACCGGGACCGATCCAGCCTCCGC
GGAATTCACC
