>Addgene plasmid #85912 | AB.pCCL.sin.cPPT.GFP.miR-887-3p.sensor.PGK.dNGFR.WPRE | depositor partial sequence | sequence record 167373 | AB.pCCL.sin.cPPT.GFP.miR-887-3p.sensor.PGK.dNGFR.WPRE sequence 835 bps
TTTTATCGATCACGAGACTAGCCTCGAGAGATCTGATCATAATCAGCCATACCACATTTGTAGAGGTTTT
ACTTGCTTTAAAAAACCTCCCACACCTCCCCCTGAACCTGAAACATAAAATGAATGCAATTGTTGTTGTT
AACTTGTTTATTGCAGCTTATAATGGTTACAAATAAGGCAATAGCATCACAAATTTCACAAATAAGGCAT
TTTTTTCACTGCATTCTAGTTTTGGTTTGTCCAAACTCATCAATGTATCTTATCATGTCTGGATCTCAAA
TCCCTCGGAAGCTGCGCCTGTCATCGAATTCCTGCAGCCCGGTGCATGACTAAGCTAGTACCGGTGTGAA
CGGGCGCCATCCCGAGGGTGAACGGGCGCCATCCCGAGGGTGAACGGGCGCCATCCCGAGGGTGAACGGG
CGCCATCCCGAGGGTGAACGGGCGCCATCCCGAGGGTGAACGGGCGCCATCCCGAGGGCTACGACGATTG
GTACTCCCCAGTTAAGGTCGGCTAGCTCAGTTAGCCTCCCCCATCTCTCGACGCGGCCGCTTTACTTGTA
CAGCTCGTCCATGCCGAGAGTGATCCCGGCGGCGGTCACGAACTCCAGCAGGACCATGTGATCGCGCTTC
TCGTTGGGGTCTTTGCTCAGGGCGGACTGGGTGCTCAGGTAGTGGTTGTCGGGCAGCAGCACGGGGCCGT
CGCCGATGGGGGTGTTCTGCTGGTAGTGGTCGGCGAGCTGCACGCTGCCGTCCTCGATGTTGTGGCGGAT
CTTGAAGTTCACCTTGATGCCGTTCTTCTGCTTGTCGGCCATGATATAGACGTTGTGGCTGTTGT
